Addgene plasmid #43989: pCoofy5
Purpose: (Empty Backbone)
Depositing lab: Sabine Suppmann. Depositing organization: Max Planck Institute of Biochemistry. Publication: A new method to customize protein expression vectors for fast, efficient and background free parallel cloning. Scholz J, Besir H, Strasser C, Suppmann S. BMC Biotechnol. 2013 Feb 14;13(1):12. 10.1186/1472-6750-13-12 PubMed 23410102.
Backbone
  Vector backbone: pET, pET28M-Sumo1
  Backbone manufacturer: Novagen, EMBL
  Backbone size (bp): 6660
  Modifications to backbone: Insertion of Llp-ccdB
  Vector type: Bacterial Expression
  Promoter: T7
  Tag / fusion protein: His6-Sumo1 (N terminal on backbone)
Growth in bacteria
  Bacterial resistance: Kanamycin, 50 μg/mL
  Growth temperature: 37°C
  Growth strain: DB3.1
  Growth instructions: ccdB Survival cells are NOT suitable for the unmodified plasmid containing the ccdB gene. The plasmid is provided in the recommended DB3.1 strain.
  Copy number: Low Copy
Gene/Insert
  Cloning method: Ligation Independent Cloning
  Sequencing primers: 5′ 5' CCAAAAGAACTGGGAATGG 3'; 3′ 5' GCTAGTTATTGCTCAGCGG 3'
Resource information
  A portion of this plasmid was derived from a plasmid made by: EMBL
Terms and licenses: Academic/Nonprofit Terms; Industry Terms: Not Available to Industry
Depositor comments: Test each preparation of the plasmid by transforming it into non-resistant cells (ex. DH5a) to ensure negative selection by ccdB kills all the transformed cells as expected.
How to cite: pCoofy5 was a gift from Sabine Suppmann (Addgene plasmid # 43989 ; http://n2t.net/addgene:43989 ; RRID:Addgene_43989)
