[The description below was written by a language model from this plasmid's Addgene catalogue record and pLannotate feature annotations shown in this document.]
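Description:
pCoofy5 is an empty bacterial expression backbone of 6,660 bp, derived from the pET family (pET28M-Sumo1) and designed to receive open reading frames by ligation-independent cloning. Expression is driven by a T7 promoter with an adjacent lac operator and the T7 gene 10 ribosome binding site. The plasmid also carries lacI under its own promoter, so transcription is repressed until IPTG induction in a host that supplies T7 RNA polymerase. The backbone encodes an N-terminal His6-SUMO1 fusion partner, giving an affinity handle together with a SUMO1 domain. The annotation also detects a thrombin cleavage site between the His tag and SUMO1, and a short His-tag fragment just upstream of the T7 terminator.

The catalogue describes the backbone modification as insertion of an "Llp-ccdB" cassette. In the feature table, the region downstream of SUMO1 contains a GFP-family coding sequence (matched as EBFP) followed by ccdB, which encodes a gyrase poison. This cassette serves as a negative-selection stuffer: successful cloning replaces it with the gene of interest, and any uncut or parental vector kills standard E. coli transformants, giving background-free cloning. The unmodified plasmid therefore has to be maintained in a ccdB-tolerant strain, and it is supplied in DB3.1.

Selection is by kanamycin (aph(3')-Ia). Replication relies on a pBR322-type ColE1 origin with bom and rop, consistent with the recorded low copy number, and an f1 origin is also present. Short fragments annotated as TcR and as an AmpR promoter appear to be backbone remnants. The vector belongs to a series built for parallel cloning of one insert into vectors with different tags.
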