Features (pLannotate 1.2.2; 24 found; start..end, strand, type, name):
     22..40      +  promoter       T7 promoter: promoter for bacteriophage T7 RNA polymerase
     41..65      +  protein_bind   lac operator: The lac repressor binds to the lac operator to inhibit transcription in E. coli. This inhibition can be relieved by adding lactose or isopropyl-β-D-thiogalactopyranoside (IPTG). lac repressor encoded by lacI
     80..102     +  RBS            RBS: efficient ribosome binding site from bacteriophage T7 gene 10 (Olins and Rangwala, 1989)
    121..137     +  CDS            capTEV™ (fragment): composite tag for in vivo biotinylation, TEV protease cleavage, and 6xHis tagging
    148..165     +  CDS            thrombin site: thrombin recognition and cleavage site
    160..411     +  CDS            SUMO1 (fragment): SUMO1_HUMAN - Also known as SMT3C, SMT3H3, UBL1. Experimental evidence at protein level: Swiss-Prot protein existence level 1. Ubiquitin-like protein that can be covalently attached to proteins as a monomer or a lysine-linked polymer. Covalent attachment via an isopeptide bond to its substrates requires prior activation by the E1 complex SAE1-SAE2 and linkage to the E2 enzyme UBE2I, and can be promoted by E3 ligases such as PIAS1-4, RANBP2 or CBX4. This post- translational modification on lysine residues of proteins plays a crucial role in a number of cellular processes such as nuclear transpo
    415..1131    +  CDS            EBFP: enhanced blue variant of GFP mammalian codon-optimized
   1132..1158    -  misc_feature   MCS (fragment): pBluescript multiple cloning site
   1220..1522    +  CDS            ccdB: CcdB, a bacterial toxin that poisons DNA gyrase; ccdB; Plasmids containing the ccdB gene cannot be propagated in standard E. coli strains.
   1542..1559    +  CDS            9xHis (fragment): 9xHis affinity tag
   1569..1618    +  CDS            SET1 (fragment): solubility-enhancement tag derived from T7 phage gene 10B
   1626..1673    +  terminator     T7 terminator: transcription terminator for bacteriophage T7 RNA polymerase
   1710..2165    +  rep_origin     f1 ori (sequence partly withheld): f1 bacteriophage origin of replication; arrow indicates direction of (+) strand synthesis
   2192..2249    +  promoter       AmpR promoter (fragment): bla
   2258..3073    -  CDS            KanR: aminoglycoside phosphotransferase; aph(3')-Ia; confers resistance to kanamycin in bacteria or G418 (Geneticin®) in eukaryotes
   3195..3783    +  rep_origin     ori: high-copy-number ColE1/pMB1/pBR322/pUC origin of replication
   3969..4111    -  misc_feature   bom: basis of mobility region from pBR322
   4213..4404    -  CDS            rop: Rop protein, which maintains plasmids at low copy number; rop
   4421..4801    +  CDS            YPB1_ECOLX: Protein predicted: Swiss-Prot protein existence level 4. From Escherichia coli.
   4873..5164    -  CDS            TcR (fragment): tetracycline efflux protein; tet; confers resistance to tetracycline
   5179..5200    -  protein_bind   CAP binding site: CAP binding activates transcription in the presence of cAMP. E. coli catabolite activator protein
   5213..6295    -  CDS            lacI: lac repressor; lacI; The lac repressor binds to the lac operator to inhibit transcription in E. coli. This inhibition can be relieved by adding lactose or isopropyl-β-D-thiogalactopyranoside (IPTG).
   6296..6373    -  promoter       lacI promoter: lacI
   6381..6660    -  CDS            TcR (fragment): tetracycline efflux protein; tet; confers resistance to tetracycline
>Addgene plasmid #43989 | pCoofy5 | depositor full sequence | sequence record 59491 | pCoofy5 sequence 6660 bps
GAGATCTCGATCCCGCGAAATTAATACGACTCACTATAGGGGAATTGTGAGCGGATAACAATTCCCCTCT
AGAAATAATTTTGTTTAACTTTAAGAAGGAGATATACCATGGGCAGCAGCCATCATCATCATCATCACAG
CAGCGGCCTGGTGCCGCGCGGCAGCCATATGGAAGGTGAATATATTAAACTCAAAGTCATTGGACAGGAT
AGCAGTGAGATTCACTTCAAAGTGAAAATGACAACACATCTCAAGAAACTCAAAGAATCATACTGTCAAA
GACAGGGTGTTCCAATGAATTCACTCAGGTTTCTCTTTGAGGGTCAGAGAATTGCTGATAATCATACTCC
AAAAGAACTGGGAATGGAGGAAGAAGATGTGATTGAAGTCTACCAGGAACAAACCGGTGGATCCGTGAGC
AAGGGCGAGGAGCTGTTCACCGGGGTGGTGCCCATCCTGGTCGAGCTGGACGGCGACGTAAACGGCCACA
AGTTCAGCGTGTCCGGCGAGGGCGAGGGCGATGCCACCTACGGCAAGCTGACCCTGAAGTTCATCTGCAC
CACCGGCAAGCTGCCCGTGCCCTGGCCCACCCTCGTGACCACCCTGACCTACGGCGTGCAGTGCTTCAGC
CGCTACCCCGACCACATGAAGCAGCACGACTTCTTCAAGTCCGCCATGCCCGAAGGCTACGTCCAGGAGC
GCACCATCTTCTTCAAGGACGACGGCAACTACAAGACCCGCGCCGAGGTGAAGTTCGAGGGCGACACCCT
GGTGAACCGCATCGAGCTGAAGGGCATCGACTTCAAGGAGGACGGCAACATCCTGGGGCACAAGCTGGAG
TACAACTACAACAGCCACAACGTCTATATCATGGCCGACAAGCAGAAGAACGGCATCAAGGTGAACTTCA
AGATCCGCCACAACATCGAGGACGGCAGCGTGCAGCTCGCCGACCACTACCAGCAGAACACCCCCATCGG
CGACGGCCCCGTGCTGCTGCCCGACAACCACTACCTGAGCACCCAGTCCGCCCTGAGCAAAGACCCCAAC
GAGAAGCGCGATCACATGGTCCTGCTGGAGTTCGTGACCGCCGCCGGGATCACTCTCGGCATGGACGAGC
TCTACAAGTGAAAGCTTGATATCGAATTCCTGCAGCCCAAACTGCAGTTGACAACATAAAAACTTTGTGT
TATACTTGTAACGTAAGGAGGTAATGATTCAGTTTAAGGTTTACACCTATAAAAGAGAGAGCCGTTATCG
TCTGTTTGTGGATGTACAGAGTGATATTATTGACACGCCCGGGCGACGGATGGTGATCCCCCTGGCCAGT
GCACGTCTGCTGTCAGATAAAGTCTCCCGTGAACTTTACCCGGTGGTGCATATCGGGGATGAAAGCTGGC
GCATGATGACCACCGATATGGCCAGTGTGCCGGTCTCCGTTATCGGGGAAGAAGTGGCTGATCTCAGCCA
CCGCGAAAATGACATCAAAAACGCCATTAACCTGATGTTCTGGGGAATATAAGCTTGCGGCCGCACTCGA
GCACCACCACCACCACCACTGAGATCCGGCTGCTAACAAAGCCCGAAAGGAAGCTGAGTTGGCTGCTGCC
ACCGCTGAGCAATAACTAGCATAACCCCTTGGGGCCTCTAAACGGGTCTTGAGGGGTTTTTTGCTGAAAG
GAGGAACTATATCCGGATTGGCGAATGGG
[124 nt withheld, positions 1710-1833]
C
[91 nt withheld, positions 1835-1925]
A
[49 nt withheld, positions 1927-1975]
CCTTTGACGTTGGAGTCCACGTTCTTT
[37 nt withheld, positions 2003-2039]
ACCCTATCTCGGTCTATTCTTTTGATTTATAAGGGATTTTGCCGATTTCGGCCTATTGGTTAAAAAATGA
GCTGATTTAACAAAAATTTAACGCGAATTTTAACAAAATATTAACGTTTACAATTTCAGGTGGCACTTTT
CGGGGAAATGTGCGCGGAACCCCTATTTGTTTATTTTTCTAAATACATTCAAATATGTATCCGCTCATGA
ATTAATTCTTAGAAAAACTCATCGAGCATCAAATGAAACTGCAATTTATTCATATCAGGATTATCAATAC
CATATTTTTGAAAAAGCCGTTTCTGTAATGAAGGAGAAAACTCACCGAGGCAGTTCCATAGGATGGCAAG
ATCCTGGTATCGGTCTGCGATTCCGACTCGTCCAACATCAATACAACCTATTAATTTCCCCTCGTCAAAA
ATAAGGTTATCAAGTGAGAAATCACCATGAGTGACGACTGAATCCGGTGAGAATGGCAAAAGTTTATGCA
TTTCTTTCCAGACTTGTTCAACAGGCCAGCCATTACGCTCGTCATCAAAATCACTCGCATCAACCAAACC
GTTATTCATTCGTGATTGCGCCTGAGCGAGACGAAATACGCGATCGCTGTTAAAAGGACAATTACAAACA
GGAATCGAATGCAACCGGCGCAGGAACACTGCCAGCGCATCAACAATATTTTCACCTGAATCAGGATATT
CTTCTAATACCTGGAATGCTGTTTTCCCGGGGATCGCAGTGGTGAGTAACCATGCATCATCAGGAGTACG
GATAAAATGCTTGATGGTCGGAAGAGGCATAAATTCCGTCAGCCAGTTTAGTCTGACCATCTCATCTGTA
ACATCATTGGCAACGCTACCTTTGCCATGTTTCAGAAACAACTCTGGCGCATCGGGCTTCCCATACAATC
GATAGATTGTCGCACCTGATTGCCCGACATTATCGCGAGCCCATTTATACCCATATAAATCAGCATCCAT
GTTGGAATTTAATCGCGGCCTAGAGCAAGACGTTTCCCGTTGAATATGGCTCATAACACCCCTTGTATTA
CTGTTTATGTAAGCAGACAGTTTTATTGTTCATGACCAAAATCCCTTAACGTGAGTTTTCGTTCCACTGA
GCGTCAGACCCCGTAGAAAAGATCAAAGGATCTTCTTGAGATCCTTTTTTTCTGCGCGTAATCTGCTGCT
TGCAAACAAAAAAACCACCGCTACCAGCGGTGGTTTGTTTGCCGGATCAAGAGCTACCAACTCTTTTTCC
GAAGGTAACTGGCTTCAGCAGAGCGCAGATACCAAATACTGTCCTTCTAGTGTAGCCGTAGTTAGGCCAC
CACTTCAAGAACTCTGTAGCACCGCCTACATACCTCGCTCTGCTAATCCTGTTACCAGTGGCTGCTGCCA
GTGGCGATAAGTCGTGTCTTACCGGGTTGGACTCAAGACGATAGTTACCGGATAAGGCGCAGCGGTCGGG
CTGAACGGGGGGTTCGTGCACACAGCCCAGCTTGGAGCGAACGACCTACACCGAACTGAGATACCTACAG
CGTGAGCTATGAGAAAGCGCCACGCTTCCCGAAGGGAGAAAGGCGGACAGGTATCCGGTAAGCGGCAGGG
TCGGAACAGGAGAGCGCACGAGGGAGCTTCCAGGGGGAAACGCCTGGTATCTTTATAGTCCTGTCGGGTT
TCGCCACCTCTGACTTGAGCGTCGATTTTTGTGATGCTCGTCAGGGGGGCGGAGCCTATGGAAAAACGCC
AGCAACGCGGCCTTTTTACGGTTCCTGGCCTTTTGCTGGCCTTTTGCTCACATGTTCTTTCCTGCGTTAT
CCCCTGATTCTGTGGATAACCGTATTACCGCCTTTGAGTGAGCTGATACCGCTCGCCGCAGCCGAACGAC
CGAGCGCAGCGAGTCAGTGAGCGAGGAAGCGGAAGAGCGCCTGATGCGGTATTTTCTCCTTACGCATCTG
TGCGGTATTTCACACCGCATATATGGTGCACTCTCAGTACAATCTGCTCTGATGCCGCATAGTTAAGCCA
GTATACACTCCGCTATCGCTACGTGACTGGGTCATGGCTGCGCCCCGACACCCGCCAACACCCGCTGACG
CGCCCTGACGGGCTTGTCTGCTCCCGGCATCCGCTTACAGACAAGCTGTGACCGTCTCCGGGAGCTGCAT
GTGTCAGAGGTTTTCACCGTCATCACCGAAACGCGCGAGGCAGCTGCGGTAAAGCTCATCAGCGTGGTCG
TGAAGCGATTCACAGATGTCTGCCTGTTCATCCGCGTCCAGCTCGTTGAGTTTCTCCAGAAGCGTTAATG
TCTGGCTTCTGATAAAGCGGGCCATGTTAAGGGCGGTTTTTTCCTGTTTGGTCACTGATGCCTCCGTGTA
AGGGGGATTTCTGTTCATGGGGGTAATGATACCGATGAAACGAGAGAGGATGCTCACGATACGGGTTACT
GATGATGAACATGCCCGGTTACTGGAACGTTGTGAGGGTAAACAACTGGCGGTATGGATGCGGCGGGACC
AGAGAAAAATCACTCAGGGTCAATGCCAGCGCTTCGTTAATACAGATGTAGGTGTTCCACAGGGTAGCCA
GCAGCATCCTGCGATGCAGATCCGGAACATAATGGTGCAGGGCGCTGACTTCCGCGTTTCCAGACTTTAC
GAAACACGGAAACCGAAGACCATTCATGTTGTTGCTCAGGTCGCAGACGTTTTGCAGCAGCAGTCGCTTC
ACGTTCGCTCGCGTATCGGTGATTCATTCTGCTAACCAGTAAGGCAACCCCGCCAGCCTAGCCGGGTCCT
CAACGACAGGAGCACGATCATGCGCACCCGTGGGGCCGCCATGCCGGCGATAATGGCCTGCTTCTCGCCG
AAACGTTTGGTGGCGGGACCAGTGACGAAGGCTTGAGCGAGGGCGTGCAAGATTCCGAATACCGCAAGCG
ACAGGCCGATCATCGTCGCGCTCCAGCGAAAGCGGTCCTCGCCGAAAATGACCCAGAGCGCTGCCGGCAC
CTGTCCTACGAGTTGCATGATAAAGAAGACAGTCATAAGTGCGGCGACGATAGTCATGCCCCGCGCCCAC
CGGAAGGAGCTGACTGGGTTGAAGGCTCTCAAGGGCATCGGTCGAGATCCCGGTGCCTAATGAGTGAGCT
AACTTACATTAATTGCGTTGCGCTCACTGCCCGCTTTCCAGTCGGGAAACCTGTCGTGCCAGCTGCATTA
ATGAATCGGCCAACGCGCGGGGAGAGGCGGTTTGCGTATTGGGCGCCAGGGTGGTTTTTCTTTTCACCAG
TGAGACGGGCAACAGCTGATTGCCCTTCACCGCCTGGCCCTGAGAGAGTTGCAGCAAGCGGTCCACGCTG
GTTTGCCCCAGCAGGCGAAAATCCTGTTTGATGGTGGTTAACGGCGGGATATAACATGAGCTGTCTTCGG
TATCGTCGTATCCCACTACCGAGATATCCGCACCAACGCGCAGCCCGGACTCGGTAATGGCGCGCATTGC
GCCCAGCGCCATCTGATCGTTGGCAACCAGCATCGCAGTGGGAACGATGCCCTCATTCAGCATTTGCATG
GTTTGTTGAAAACCGGACATGGCACTCCAGTCGCCTTCCCGTTCCGCTATCGGCTGAATTTGATTGCGAG
TGAGATATTTATGCCAGCCAGCCAGACGCAGACGCGCCGAGACAGAACTTAATGGGCCCGCTAACAGCGC
GATTTGCTGGTGACCCAATGCGACCAGATGCTCCACGCCCAGTCGCGTACCGTCTTCATGGGAGAAAATA
ATACTGTTGATGGGTGTCTGGTCAGAGACATCAAGAAATAACGCCGGAACATTAGTGCAGGCAGCTTCCA
CAGCAATGGCATCCTGGTCATCCAGCGGATAGTTAATGATCAGCCCACTGACGCGTTGCGCGAGAAGATT
GTGCACCGCCGCTTTACAGGCTTCGACGCCGCTTCGTTCTACCATCGACACCACCACGCTGGCACCCAGT
TGATCGGCGCGAGATTTAATCGCCGCGACAATTTGCGACGGCGCGTGCAGGGCCAGACTGGAGGTGGCAA
CGCCAATCAGCAACGACTGTTTGCCCGCCAGTTGTTGTGCCACGCGGTTGGGAATGTAATTCAGCTCCGC
CATCGCCGCTTCCACTTTTTCCCGCGTTTTCGCAGAAACGTGGCTGGCCTGGTTCACCACGCGGGAAACG
GTCTGATAAGAGACACCGGCATACTCTGCGACATCGTATAACGTTACTGGTTTCACATTCACCACCCTGA
ATTGACTCTCTTCCGGGCGCTATCATGCCATACCGCGAAAGGTTTTGCGCCATTCGATGGTGTCCGGGAT
CTCGACGCTCTCCCTTATGCGACTCCTGCATTAGGAAGCAGCCCAGTAGTAGGTTGAGGCCGTTGAGCAC
CGCCGCCGCAAGGAATGGTGCATGCAAGGAGATGGCGCCCAACAGTCCCCCGGCCACGGGGCCTGCCACC
ATACCCACGCCGAAACAAGCGCTCATGAGCCCGAAGTGGCGAGCCCGATCTTCCCCATCGGTGATGTCGG
CGATATAGGCGCCAGCAACCGCACCTGTGGCGCCGGTGATGCCGGCCACGATGCGTCCGGCGTAGAGGAT
C
