>Addgene plasmid #43989 | pCoofy5 | addgene partial sequence | sequence record 62759 | pBRrevBam 5'-GGTGATGTCGGCGATATAGG-3'
GCCGGCCACGATGCGTCCGGCGTAGAGGATCGAGATCTCGATCCCGCGAAATTAATACGACTCACTATAG
GGGAATTGTGAGCGGATAACAATTCCCCTCTAGAAATAATTTTGTTTAACTTTAAGAAGGAGATATACCA
TGGGCAGCAGCCATCATCATCATCATCACAGCAGCGGCCTGGTGCCGCGCGGCAGCCATATGGAAGGTGA
ATATATTAAACTCAAAGTCATTGGACAGGATAGCAGTGAGATTCACTTCAAAGTGAAAATGACAACACAT
CTCAAGAAACTCAAAGAATCATACTGTCAAAGACAGGGTGTTCCAATGAATTCACTCAGGTTTCTCTTTG
AGGGTCAGAGAATTGCTGATAATCATACTCCAAAAGAACTGGGAATGGAGGAAGAAGATGTGATTGAAGT
CTACCAGGAACAAACCGGTGGATCCGTGAGCAAGGGCGAGGAGCTGTTCACCGGGGTGGTGCCCATCCTG
GTCGAGCTGGACGGCGACGTAAACGGCCACAAGTTCAGCGTGTCCGGCGAGGGCGAGGGCGATGCCACCT
ACGGCAAGCTGACCCTGAAGTTCATCTGCACCACCGGCAAGCTGCCCGTGCCCTGGCCCACCCTCGTGAC
CACCCTGACCTACGGCGTGCAGTGCTTCAGCCGCTACCCCGACCACATGAAGCAGCACGACTTCTTCAAG
TCCGCCATGCCCGAAGGCTACGTCCAGGAGCGCACCATCTTCTTCAAGGACGACGGCAACTACAAGACCC
GCGCCGAGGTGAAGTTCGAGGGCGACACCCTGGTGAACCGCATCGAGCTGAAGGGCATCGACTTCAAGGA
GGACGGCAACATCCTGGGGCACAAGCTGGAGTACAACTACAACAGCCACAACGTCTATATCATGGCCGAC
AAGCAGAAGAACGGCATCAAGGTGAACTTCAAGATCCGCCACAACATCGAG
